Addgene plasmid #100602: pMpGWB106-OEP7(1–50)
Purpose: Binary vector for expression of Citrine-fused AtOEP7(1-50) (OEP7(1–50)-Citrine) to visualize chloroplast outer envelope membrane in plants
Depositing lab: Yutaka Kodama. Depositing organization: Utsunomiya University. Publication: Chloroplast aggregation during the cold-positioning response in the liverwort Marchantia polymorpha. Tanaka H, Sato M, Ogasawara Y, Hamashima N, Buchner O, Holzinger A, Toyooka K, Kodama Y. J Plant Res. 2017 Jun 20. doi: 10.1007/s10265-017-0958-9. PubMed 28634853.
Backbone
  Vector backbone: pMpGWB106
  Vector type: Plant Expression
Growth in bacteria
  Bacterial resistance: Spectinomycin, 50 μg/mL
  Growth temperature: 37°C
  Growth strain: DH5alpha
  Copy number: Unknown
Gene/Insert
  Gene/Insert name: OEP7(1–50)-Citrine
  Species: A. thaliana (mustard weed)
  Entrez Gene: OEP7 (a.k.a. AT3G52420, ATOEP7, OUTER ENVELOPE MEMBRANE PROTEIN 7, outer envelope membrane protein 7)
Terms and licenses: Academic/Nonprofit Terms; Industry Terms: Not Available to Industry
How to cite: pMpGWB106-OEP7(1–50) was a gift from Yutaka Kodama (Addgene plasmid # 100602 ; http://n2t.net/addgene:100602 ; RRID:Addgene_100602)
