[The description below was written by a language model from this plasmid's Addgene catalogue record and pLannotate feature annotations shown in this document.]
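Description:
pMpGWB106-OEP7(1–50) is a plant binary vector built on the Gateway-compatible pMpGWB106 backbone, designed for Agrobacterium-mediated delivery of a T-DNA into plants. The associated work concerns the liverwort Marchantia polymorpha. Outside the T-DNA borders, the roughly 10.9 kb plasmid carries a ColE1/pMB1-type origin with a bom site for propagation in E. coli. It also carries the pVS1 replication and stability functions (oriV, RepA, StaA), which maintain the plasmid in Agrobacterium. Bacterial selection is by spectinomycin, conferred by an aadA (SmR) aminoglycoside adenylyltransferase gene. Short remnants of a gentamicin resistance gene, rop and lacZα/lac regulatory sequences are annotated only as fragments and appear to be cloning vestiges.

Between the nopaline-type right and left border repeats lie two expression units. In the first, a CaMV 35S promoter drives the first 50 codons of Arabidopsis thaliana OEP7 (outer envelope membrane protein 7). This fragment is flanked by attB1 and attB2 sites, showing that it was introduced by Gateway recombination. It is followed by a Citrine yellow fluorescent protein coding sequence to give the C-terminal fusion named in the record, and the unit ends with a NOS terminator. The N-terminal OEP7 segment directs the fusion to the chloroplast outer envelope, so Citrine fluorescence outlines that membrane. The second unit, in the opposite orientation, consists of a CaMV 35S promoter, a hygromycin phosphotransferase gene and the CaMV poly(A) signal, allowing hygromycin selection of transformed plant tissue. The construct is used as a live-cell marker for visualizing the chloroplast outer envelope membrane, for example in studies of chloroplast positioning and aggregation.
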