Features (pLannotate 1.2.2; 27 found; start..end, strand, type, name):
      1..25      -  misc_feature   RB T-DNA repeat: right border repeat from nopaline C58 T-DNA
     91..245     -  CDS            lacZα (fragment): LacZα fragment of β-galactosidase; lacZ fragment
    248..268     -  misc_feature   MCS (fragment): pUC18/19 multiple cloning site
    759..1100    +  promoter       CaMV 35S promoter: strong constitutive promoter from cauliflower mosaic virus
   1126..1150    +  protein_bind   attB1: mutant version of attB; recombination site for the Gateway® BP reaction BP Clonase™
   1153..1302    +  CDS            OEP7 (fragment): OEP7_ARATH - Experimental evidence at protein level: Swiss-Prot protein existence level 1. From Arabidopsis thaliana (Mouse-ear cress).
   1304..1328    -  protein_bind   attB2: mutant version of attB; recombination site for the Gateway® BP reaction BP Clonase™
   1339..2055    +  CDS            Citrine: Citrine is a basic (constitutively fluorescent) yellow fluorescent protein published in 2001, derived from Aequorea victoria. It has moderate acid sensitivity.
   2080..2332    +  terminator     NOS terminator: nopaline synthase terminator and poly(A) signal
   2387..2409    -  protein_bind   lac operator (fragment): The lac repressor binds to the lac operator to inhibit transcription in E. coli. This inhibition can be relieved by adding lactose or isopropyl-β-D-thiogalactopyranoside (IPTG). lac repressor encoded by lacI
   2413..2443    -  promoter       lac promoter: promoter for the E. coli lac operon
   2458..2479    -  protein_bind   CAP binding site: CAP binding activates transcription in the presence of cAMP. E. coli catabolite activator protein
   2564..2738    -  polyA_signal   CaMV poly(A) signal: cauliflower mosaic virus polyadenylation signal
   2779..3804    -  CDS            HygR: hygromycin B phosphotransferase confers resistance to hygromycin
   3877..4222    -  promoter       CaMV 35S promoter: strong constitutive promoter from cauliflower mosaic virus
   3879..3925    -  promoter       minimal CaMV 35S promoter: minimal 35S promoter from cauliflower mosaic virus
   4417..4441    -  misc_feature   LB T-DNA repeat: left border repeat from nopaline C58 T-DNA
   4700..4723    +  promoter       Pc promoter (fragment): intI1 (promoter lies within the coding sequence); class 1 integron promoter
   4899..4955    +  CDS            GmR (fragment): gentamycin acetyltransferase; aacC1; confers resistance to gentamycin
   4966..5753    +  CDS            SmR (fragment): aminoglycoside adenylyltransferase (Murphy, 1985); aadA; confers resistance to spectinomycin and streptomycin
   5999..6587    +  rep_origin     ori: high-copy-number ColE1/pMB1/pBR322/pUC origin of replication
   6773..6913    -  misc_feature   bom: basis of mobility region from pBR322
   7015..7054    -  CDS            rop (fragment): Rop protein, which maintains plasmids at low copy number; rop
   7257..7451    -  rep_origin     pVS1 oriV: origin of replication for the Pseudomonas plasmid pVS1 (Heeb et al., 2000)
   7517..8590    -  CDS            pVS1 RepA: replication protein from the Pseudomonas plasmid pVS1 (Heeb et al., 2000)
   9019..9648    -  CDS            pVS1 StaA: stability protein from the Pseudomonas plasmid pVS1 (Heeb et al., 2000)
  10208..10609   -  CDS            Y4CG_SINFN (fragment): Protein inferred from homology: Swiss-Prot protein existence level 3. From Sinorhizobium fredii (strain NBRC 101917 / NGR234).
>Addgene plasmid #100602 | pMpGWB106-OEP7(1–50) | addgene full sequence | sequence record 269280 | Addgene NGS Result
GTTTACCCGCCAATATATCCTGTCAAACACTGATAGTTTAAACTGAAGGCGGGAAACGACAATCTGATCC
AAGCTCAAGCTGCTCTAGCATTCGCCATTCAGGCTGCGCAACTGTTGGGAAGGGCGATCGGTGCGGGCCT
CTTCGCTATTACGCCAGCTGGCGAAAGGGGGATGTGCTGCAAGGCGATTAAGTTGGGTAACGCCAGGGTT
TTCCCAGTCACGACGTTGTAAAACGACGGCCAGTGCCAAGCTTGCATGCCTGCAGGTCCCCAGATTAGCC
TTTTCAATTTCAGAAAGAATGCTAACCCACAGATGGTTAGAGAGGCTTACGCAGCAGGTCTCATCAAGAC
GATCTACCCGAGCAATAATCTCCAGGAAATCAAATACCTTCCCAAGAAGGTTAAAGATGCAGTCAAAAGA
TTCAGGACTAACTGCATCAAGAACACAGAGAAAGATATATTTCTCAAGATCAGAAGTACTATTCCAGTAT
GGACGATTCAAGGCTTGCTTCACAAACCAAGGCAAGTAATAGAGATTGGAGTCTCTAAAAAGGTAGTTCC
CACTGAATCAAAGGCCATGGAGTCAAAGATTCAAATAGAGGACCTAACAGAACTCGCCGTAAAGACTGGC
GAACAGTTCATACAGAGTCTCTTACGACTCAATGACAAGAAGAAAATCTTCGTCAACATGGTGGAGCACG
ACACACTTGTCTACTCCAAAAATATCAAAGATACAGTCTCAGAAGACCAAAGGGCAATTGAGACTTTTCA
ACAAAGGGTAATATCCGGAAACCTCCTCGGATTCCATTGCCCAGCTATCTGTCACTTTATTGTGAAGATA
GTGGAAAAGGAAGGTGGCTCCTACAAATGCCATCATTGCGATAAAGGAAAGGCCATCGTTGAAGATGCCT
CTGCCGACAGTGGTCCCAAAGATGGACCCCCACCCACGAGGAGCATCGTGGAAAAAGAAGACGTTCCAAC
CACGTCTTCAAAGCAAGTGGATTGATGTGATATCTCCACTGACGTAAGGGATGACGCACAATCCCACTAT
CCTTCGCAAGACCCTTCCTCTATATAAGGAAGTTCATTTCATTTGGAGAGAACACGGGGGACTCTAGAGT
TATCAACAAGTTTGTACAAAAAAGCAGGCTCCATGGGAAAAACTTCGGGAGCGAAACAGGCGACTGTGGT
GGTCGCAGCGATGGCGTTAGGATGGTTAGCCATAGAGATCGCTTTCAAGCCTTTCCTCGATAAATTCCGC
TCCTCAATCGACAAATCTGACCCAACCAAAGACCCCGATGACGACCCAGCTTTCTTGTACAAAGTGGTTG
ATAACAGCATGGTGAGCAAGGGCGAGGAGCTGTTCACCGGGGTGGTGCCCATCCTGGTCGAGCTGGACGG
CGACGTAAACGGCCACAAGTTCAGCGTGTCCGGCGAGGGCGAGGGCGATGCCACCTACGGCAAGCTGACC
CTGAAGTTCATCTGCACCACCGGCAAGCTGCCCGTGCCCTGGCCCACCCTCGTGACCACCTTCGGCTACG
GCCTGATGTGCTTCGCCCGCTACCCCGACCACATGAAGCAGCACGACTTCTTCAAGTCCGCCATGCCCGA
AGGCTACGTCCAGGAGCGCACCATCTTCTTCAAGGACGACGGCAACTACAAGACCCGCGCCGAGGTGAAG
TTCGAGGGCGACACCCTGGTGAACCGCATCGAGCTGAAGGGCATCGACTTCAAGGAGGACGGCAACATCC
TGGGGCACAAGCTGGAGTACAACTACAACAGCCACAACGTCTATATCATGGCCGACAAGCAGAAGAACGG
CATCAAGGTGAACTTCAAGATCCGCCACAACATCGAGGACGGCAGCGTGCAGCTCGCCGACCACTACCAG
CAGAACACCCCCATCGGCGACGGCCCCGTGCTGCTGCCCGACAACCACTACCTGAGCTACCAGTCCGCCC
TGAGCAAAGACCCCAACGAGAAGCGCGATCACATGGTCCTGCTGGAGTTCGTGACCGCCGCCGGGATCAC
TCTCGGCATGGACGAGCTGTACAAGTAAGCTTAGAGCTCGAATTTCCCCGATCGTTCAAACATTTGGCAA
TAAAGTTTCTTAAGATTGAATCCTGTTGCCGGTCTTGCGATGATTATCATATAATTTCTGTTGAATTACG
TTAAGCATGTAATAATTAACATGTAATGCATGACGTTATTTATGAGATGGGTTTTTATGATTAGAGTCCC
GCAATTATACATTTAATACGCGATAGAAAACAAAATATAGCGCGCAAACTAGGATAAATTATCGCGCGCG
GTGTCATCTATGTTACTAGATCGGGAATTGGTTCCGGAACCAATTCGTAATCATGTCATAGCTGTTTCCT
GTGTGAAATTGTTATCCGCTCACAATTCCACACAACATACGAGCCGGAAGCATAAAGTGTAAAGCCTGGG
GTGCCTAATGAGTGAGCTAACTCACATTAGGCTGAATTAGGCGCGCCTATTTCTGAATTCAACACATTGC
GGACGTTTTTAATGTACTGAATTAACGCCGAATTAATTCGGGGGATCTGGATTTTAGTACTGGATTTTGG
TTTTAGGAATTAGAAATTTTATTGATAGAAGTATTTTACAAATACAAATACATACTAAGGGTTTCTTATA
TGCTCAACACATGAGCGAAACCCTATAGGAACCCTAATTCCCTTATCTGGGAACTACTCACACATTATTA
TGGAGAAACTCGAGCTTGTCGATCGACAGATCCCGGTCGGCATCTACTCTATTTCTTTGCCCTCGGACGA
GTGCTGGGGCGTCGGTTTCCACTATCGGCGAGTACTTCTACACAGCCATCGGTCCAGACGGCCGCGCTTC
TGCGGGCGATTTGTGTACGCCCGACAGTCCCGGCTCCGGATCGGACGATTGCGTCGCATCGACCCTGCGC
CCAAGCTGCATCATCGAAATTGCCGTCAACCAAGCTCTGATAGAGTTGGTCAAGACCAATGCGGAGCATA
TACGCCCGGAGTCGTGGCGATCCTGCAAGCTCCGGATGCCTCCGCTCGAAGTAGCGCGTCTGCTGCTCCA
TACAAGCCAACCACGGCCTCCAGAAGAAGATGTTGGCGACCTCGTATTGGGAATCCCCGAACATCGCCTC
GCTCCAGTCAATGACCGCTGTTATGCGGCCATTGTCCGTCAGGACATTGTTGGAGCCGAAATCCGCGTGC
ACGAGGTGCCGGACTTCGGGGCAGTCCTCGGCCCAAAGCATCAGCTCATCGAGAGCCTGCGCGACGGACG
CACTGACGGTGTCGTCCATCACAGTTTGCCAGTGATACACATGGGGATCAGCAATCGCGCATATGAAATC
ACGCCATGTAGTGTATTGACCGATTCCTTGCGGTCCGAATGGGCCGAACCCGCTCGTCTGGCTAAGATCG
GCCGCAGCGATCGCATCCATAGCCTCCGCGACCGGTTGTAGAACAGCGGGCAGTTCGGTTTCAGGCAGGT
CTTGCAACGTGACACCCTGTGAACGGCGGGAGATGCAATAGGTCAGGCTCTCGCTAAACTCCCCAATGTC
AAGCACTTCCGGAATCGGGAGCGCGGCCGATGCAAAGTGCCGATAAACATAACGATCTTTGTAGAAACCA
TCGGCGCAGCTATTTACCCGCAGGACATATCCACGCCCTCCTACATCGAAGCTGAAAGCACGAGATTCTT
CGCCCTCCGAGAGCTGCATCAGGTCGGAGACGCTGTCGAACTTTTCGATCAGAAACTTCTCGACAGACGT
CGCGGTGAGTTCAGGCTTTTTCATATCTCATTGCCCCCCGGATCTGCGAAAGCTCGAGAGAGATAGATTT
GTAGAGAGAGACTGGTGATTTCAGCGTGTCCTCTCCAAATGAAATGAACTTCCTTATATAGAGGAAGGGT
CTTGCGAAGGATAGTGGGATTGTGCGTCATCCCTTACGTCAGTGGAGATATCACATCAATCCACTTGCTT
TGAAGACGTGGTTGGAACGTCTTCTTTTTCCACGATGCTCCTCGTGGGTGGGGGTCCATCTTTGGGACCA
CTGTCGGCAGAGGCATCTTGAACGATAGCCTTTCCTTTATCGCAATGATGGCATTTGTAGGTGCCACCTT
CCTTTTCTACTGTCCTTTTGATGAAGTGACAGATAGCTGGGCAATGGAATCCGAGGAGGTTTCCCGATAT
TACCCTTTGTTGAAAAGTCTCAATAGCCCTTTGGTCTTCTGAGACTGTATCTTTGATATTCTTGGAGTAG
ACGAGAGTGTCGTGCTCCACCATGTTGGCAAGCTGCTCTAGCCAATACGCAAACCGAATTCAGAAATAAA
TTCAGCCTAATTCGGCGTTAATTCAGTACATTAAAAACGTCCGCAATGTGTTATTAAGTTGTCTAAGCGT
CAATTTGTTTACACCACAATATATCCTGCCACCAGCCAGCCAACAGCTCCCCGACCGGCAGCTCGGCACA
AAATCACCACTCGATACAGGCAGCCCATCAGTCCGGGACGGCGTCAGCGGGAGAGCCGTTGTAAGGCGGC
AGACTTTGCTCATGTTACCGATGCTATTCGGAAGAACGGCAACTAAGCTGCCGGGTTTGAAACACGGATG
ATCTCGCGGAGGGTAGCATGTTGATTGTAACGATGACAGAGCGTTGCTGCCTGTGATCAATTCGGGCACG
AACCCAGTGGACATAAGCCTGTTCGGTTCGTAAGCTGTAATGCAAGTAGCGTATGCGCTCACGCAACTGG
TCCAGAACCTTGACCGAACGCAGCGGTGGTAACGGCGCAGTGGCGGTTTTCATGGCTTGTTATGACTGTT
TTTTTGGGGTACAGTCTATGCCTCGGGCATCCAAGCAGCAAGCGCGTTACGCCGTGGGTCGATGTTTGAT
GTTATGGAGCAGCAACGATGTTACGCAGCAGGGCAGTCGCCCTAAAACAAAGTTAAACATCATGGGGGAA
GCGGTGATCGCCGAAGTATCGACTCAACTATCAGAGGTAGTTGGCGTCATCGAGCGCCATCTCGAACCGA
CGTTGCTGGCCGTACATTTGTACGGCTCCGCAGTGGATGGCGGCCTGAAGCCACACAGTGATATTGATTT
GCTGGTTACGGTGACCGTAAGGCTTGATGAAACAACGCGGCGAGCTTTGATCAACGACCTTTTGGAAACT
TCGGCTTCCCCTGGAGAGAGCGAGATTCTCCGCGCTGTAGAAGTCACCATTGTTGTGCACGACGACATCA
TTCCGTGGCGTTATCCAGCTAAGCGCGAACTGCAATTTGGAGAATGGCAGCGCAATGACATTCTTGCAGG
TATCTTCGAGCCAGCCACGATCGACATTGATCTGGCTATCTTGCTGACAAAAGCAAGAGAACATAGCGTT
GCCTTGGTAGGTCCAGCGGCGGAGGAACTCTTTGATCCGGTTCCTGAACAGGATCTATTTGAGGCGCTAA
ATGAAACCTTAACGCTATGGAACTCGCCGCCCGACTGGGCTGGCGATGAGCGAAATGTAGTGCTTACGTT
GTCCCGCATTTGGTACAGCGCAGTAACCGGCAAAATCGCGCCGAAGGATGTCGCTGCCGACTGGGCAATG
GAGCGCCTGCCGGCCCAGTATCAGCCCGTCATACTTGAAGCTAGACAGGCTTATCTTGGACAAGAAGAAG
ATCGCTTGGCCTCGCGCGCAGATCAGTTGGAAGAATTTGTCCACTACGTGAAAGGCGAGATCACCAAGGT
AGTCGGCAAATAATGTCTAGCTAGAAATTCGTTCAAGCCGACGCCGCTTCGCGGCGCGGCTTAACTCAAG
CGTTAGATGCACTAAGCACATAATTGCTCACAGCCAAACTATCAGGTCAAGTCTGCTTTTATTATTTTTA
AGCGTGCATAATAAGCCCTACACAAATTGGGAGATATATCATGCATGACCAAAATCCCTTAACGTGAGTT
TTCGTTCCACTGAGCGTCAGACCCCGTAGAAAAGATCAAAGGATCTTCTTGAGATCCTTTTTTTCTGCGC
GTAATCTGCTGCTTGCAAACAAAAAAACCACCGCTACCAGCGGTGGTTTGTTTGCCGGATCAAGAGCTAC
CAACTCTTTTTCCGAAGGTAACTGGCTTCAGCAGAGCGCAGATACCAAATACTGTCCTTCTAGTGTAGCC
GTAGTTAGGCCACCACTTCAAGAACTCTGTAGCACCGCCTACATACCTCGCTCTGCTAATCCTGTTACCA
GTGGCTGCTGCCAGTGGCGATAAGTCGTGTCTTACCGGGTTGGACTCAAGACGATAGTTACCGGATAAGG
CGCAGCGGTCGGGCTGAACGGGGGGTTCGTGCACACAGCCCAGCTTGGAGCGAACGACCTACACCGAACT
GAGATACCTACAGCGTGAGCTATGAGAAAGCGCCACGCTTCCCGAAGGGAGAAAGGCGGACAGGTATCCG
GTAAGCGGCAGGGTCGGAACAGGAGAGCGCACGAGGGAGCTTCCAGGGGGAAACGCCTGGTATCTTTATA
GTCCTGTCGGGTTTCGCCACCTCTGACTTGAGCGTCGATTTTTGTGATGCTCGTCAGGGGGGCGGAGCCT
ATGGAAAAACGCCAGCAACGCGGCCTTTTTACGGTTCCTGGCCTTTTGCTGGCCTTTTGCTCACATGTTC
TTTCCTGCGTTATCCCCTGATTCTGTGGATAACCGTATTACCGCCTTTGAGTGAGCTGATACCGCTCGCC
GCAGCCGAACGACCGAGCGCAGCGAGTCAGTGAGCGAGGAAGCGGAAGAGCGCCTGATGCGGTATTTTCT
CCTTACGCATCTGTGCGGTATTTCACACCGCATATGGTGCACTCTCAGTACAATCTGCTCTGATGCCGCA
TAGTTAAGCCAGTATACACTCCGCTATCGCTACGTGACTGGGTCATGGCTGCGCCCCGACACCCGCCAAC
ACCCGCTGACGCGCCCTGACGGGCTTGTCTGCTCCCGGCATCCGCTTACAGACAAGCTGTGACCGTCTCC
GGGAGCTGCATGTGTCAGAGGTTTTCACCGTCATCACCGAAACGCGCGAGGCAGGGTGCCTTGATGTGGG
CGCCGGCGGTCGAGTGGCGACGGCGCGGCTTGTCCGCGCCCTGGTAGATTGCCTGGCCGTAGGCCAGCCA
TTTTTGAGCGGCCAGCGGCCGCGATAGGCCGACGCGAAGCGGCGGGGCGTAGGGAGCGCAGCGACCGAAG
GGTAGGCGCTTTTTGCAGCTCTTCGGCTGTGCGCTGGCCAGACAGTTATGCACAGGCCAGGCGGGTTTTA
AGAGTTTTAATAAGTTTTAAAGAGTTTTAGGCGGAAAAATCGCCTTTTTTCTCTTTTATATCAGTCACTT
ACATGTGTGACCGGTTCCCAATGTACGGCTTTGGGTTCCCAATGTACGGGTTCCGGTTCCCAATGTACGG
CTTTGGGTTCCCAATGTACGTGCTATCCACAGGAAAGAGACCTTTTCGACCTTTTTCCCCTGCTAGGGCA
ATTTGCCCTAGCATCTGCTCCGTACATTAGGAACCGGCGGATGCTTCGCCCTCGATCAGGTTGCGGTAGC
GCATGACTAGGATCGGGCCAGCCTGCCCCGCCTCCTCCTTCAAATCGTACTCCGGCAGGTCATTTGACCC
GATCAGCTTGCGCACGGTGAAACAGAACTTCTTGAACTCTCCGGCGCTGCCACTGCGTTCGTAGATCGTC
TTGAACAACCATCTGGCTTCTGCCTTGCCTGCGGCGCGGCGTGCCAGGCGGTAGAGAAAACGGCCGATGC
CGGGATCGATCAAAAAGTAATCGGGGTGAACCGTCAGCACGTCCGGGTTCTTGCCTTCTGTGATCTCGCG
GTACATCCAATCAGCTAGCTCGATCTCGATGTACTCCGGCCGCCCGGTTTCGCTCTTTACGATCTTGTAG
CGGCTAATCAAGGCTTCACCCTCGGATACCGTCACCAGGCGGCCGTTCTTGGCCTTCTTCGTACGCTGCA
TGGCAACGTGCGTGGTGTTTAACCGAATGCAGGTTTCTACCAGGTCGTCTTTCTGCTTTCCGCCATCGGC
TCGCCGGCAGAACTTGAGTACGTCCGCAACGTGTGGACGGAACACGCGGCCGGGCTTGTCTCCCTTCCCT
TCCCGGTATCGGTTCATGGATTCGGTTAGATGGGAAACCGCCATCAGTACCAGGTCGTAATCCCACACAC
TGGCCATGCCGGCCGGCCCTGCGGAAACCTCTACGTGCCCGTCTGGAAGCTCGTAGCGGATCACCTCGCC
AGCTCGTCGGTCACGCTTCGACAGACGGAAAACGGCCACGTCCATGATGCTGCGACTATCGCGGGTGCCC
ACGTCATAGAGCATCGGAACGAAAAAATCTGGTTGCTCGTCGCCCTTGGGCGGCTTCCTAATCGACGGCG
CACCGGCTGCCGGCGGTTGCCGGGATTCTTTGCGGATTCGATCAGCGGCCGCTTGCCACGATTCACCGGG
GCGTGCTTCTGCCTCGATGCGTTGCCGCTGGGCGGCCTGCGCGGCCTTCAACTTCTCCACCAGGTCATCA
CCCAGCGCCGCGCCGATTTGTACCGGGCCGGATGGTTTGCGACCGCTCACGCCGATTCCTCGGGCTTGGG
GGTTCCAGTGCCATTGCAGGGCCGGCAGACAACCCAGCCGCTTACGCCTGGCCAACCGCCCGTTCCTCCA
CACATGGGGCATTCCACGGCGTCGGTGCCTGGTTGTTCTTGATTTTCCATGCCGCCTCCTTTAGCCGCTA
AAATTCATCTACTCATTTATTCATTTGCTCATTTACTCTGGTAGCTGCGCGATGTATTCAGATAGCAGCT
CGGTAATGGTCTTGCCTTGGCGTACCGCGTACATCTTCAGCTTGGTGTGATCCTCCGCCGGCAACTGAAA
GTTGACCCGCTTCATGGCTGGCGTGTCTGCCAGGCTGGCCAACGTTGCAGCCTTGCTGCTGCGTGCGCTC
GGACGGCCGGCACTTAGCGTGTTTGTGCTTTTGCTCATTTTCTCTTTACCTCATTAACTCAAATGAGTTT
TGATTTAATTTCAGCGGCCAGCGCCTGGACCTCGCGGGCAGCGTCGCCCTCGGGTTCTGATTCAAGAACG
GTTGTGCCGGCGGCGGCAGTGCCTGGGTAGCTCACGCGCTGCGTGATACGGGACTCAAGAATGGGCAGCT
CGTACCCGGCCAGCGCCTCGGCAACCTCACCGCCGATGCGCGTGCCTTTGATCGCCCGCGACACGACAAA
GGCCGCTTGTAGCCTTCCATCCGTGACCTCAATGCGCTGCTTAACCAGCTCCACCAGGTCGGCGGTGGCC
CATATGTCGTAAGGGCTTGGCTGCACCGGAATCAGCACGAAGTCGGCTGCCTTGATCGCGGACACAGCCA
AGTCCGCCGCCTGGGGCGCTCCGTCGATCACTACGAAGTCGCGCCGGCCGATGGCCTTCACGTCGCGGTC
AATCGTCGGGCGGTCGATGCCGACAACGGTTAGCGGTTGATCTTCCCGCACGGCCGCCCAATCGCGGGCA
CTGCCCTGGGGATCGGAATCGACTAACAGAACATCGGCCCCGGCGAGTTGCAGGGCGCGGGCTAGATGGG
TTGCGATGGTCGTCTTGCCTGACCCGCCTTTCTGGTTAAGTACAGCGATAACCTTCATGCGTTCCCCTTG
CGTATTTGTTTATTTACTCATCGCATCATATACGCAGCGACCGCATGACGCAAGCTGTTTTACTCAAATA
CACATCACCTTTTTAGACGGCGGCGCTCGGTTTCTTCAGCGGCCAAGCTGGCCGGCCAGGCCGCCAGCTT
GGCATCAGACAAACCGGCCAGGATTTCATGCAGCCGCACGGTTGAGACGTGCGCGGGCGGCTCGAACACG
TACCCGGCCGCGATCATCTCCGCCTCGATCTCTTCGGTAATGAAAAACGGTTCGTCCTGGCCGTCCTGGT
GCGGTTTCATGCTTGTTCCTCTTGGCGTTCATTCTCGGCGGCCGCCAGGGCGTCGGCCTCGGTCAATGCG
TCCTCACGGAAGGCACCGCGCCGCCTGGCCTCGGTGGGCGTCACTTCCTCGCTGCGCTCAAGTGCGCGGT
ACAGGGTCGAGCGATGCACGCCAAGCAGTGCAGCCGCCTCTTTCACGGTGCGGCCTTCCTGGTCGATCAG
CTCGCGGGCGTGCGCGATCTGTGCCGGGGTGAGGGTAGGGCGGGGGCCAAACTTCACGCCTCGGGCCTTG
GCGGCCTCGCGCCCGCTCCGGGTGCGGTCGATGATTAGGGAACGCTCGAACTCGGCAATGCCGGCGAACA
CGGTCAACACCATGCGGCCGGCCGGCGTGGTGGTGTCGGCCCACGGCTCTGCCAGGCTACGCAGGCCCGC
GCCGGCCTCCTGGATGCGCTCGGCAATGTCCAGTAGGTCGCGGGTGCTGCGGGCCAGGCGGTCTAGCCTG
GTCACTGTCACAACGTCGCCAGGGCGTAGGTGGTCAAGCATCCTGGCCAGCTCCGGGCGGTCGCGCCTGG
TGCCGGTGATCTTCTCGGAAAACAGCTTGGTGCAGCCGGCCGCGTGCAGTTCGGCCCGTTGGTTGGTCAA
GTCCTGGTCGTCGGTGCTGACGCGGGCATAGCCCAGCAGGCCAGCGGCGGCGCTCTTGTTCATGGCGTAA
TGTCTCCGGTTCTAGTCGCAAGTATTCTACTTTATGCGACTAAAACACGCGACAAGAAAACGCCAGGAAA
AGGGCAGGGCGGCAGCCTGTCGCGTAACTTAGGACTTGTGCGACATGTCGTTTTCAGAAGACGGCTGCAC
TGAACGTCAGAAGCCGACTGCACTATAGCAGCGGAGGGGTTGGATCAAAGTACTTTGATCCCGAGGGGAA
CCCTGTGGTTGGCATGCACATACAAATGGACGAACGGATAAACCTTTTCACGCCCTTTTAAATATCCGAT
TATTCTAATAAACGCTCTTTTCTCTTAG
